Addgene plasmid #64545: pAAV-CaMKII-GFP
Purpose: AAV-mediated expression of GFP under the CaMKII promoter.
Depositing lab: Edward Boyden. Depositing organization: Massachusetts Institute of Technology.
Backbone
  Vector backbone: AAV
  Backbone manufacturer: Scott Sternson
  Backbone size w/o insert (bp): 5088
  Total vector size (bp): 5808
  Vector type: Mammalian Expression, AAV
Growth in bacteria
  Bacterial resistance: Ampicillin, 100 μg/mL
  Growth temperature: 37°C
  Growth strain: NEB Stable
  Growth instructions: DH5alpha at 37°C or Stbl3 at 30°C. Carbenicillin is preferred over ampicillin. In DH5alpha this plasmid may act more like a high copy plasmid, although in Stbl3 it may act more like a low copy plasmid.
  Copy number: High Copy
Gene/Insert
  Gene/Insert name: GFP (alt name: Green fluorescent protein)
  Species: Synthetic
  Insert size (bp): 720
  Promoter: CaMKII
  Cloning method: Restriction Enzyme; 5′ cloning site BamHI (not destroyed); 3′ cloning site EcoRI (not destroyed)
  Sequencing primers: 5′ CGAGTGGCCCCTAGTTCTGG; 3′ TAGCGTAAAAGGAGCAACATAG
Terms and licenses: Academic/Nonprofit Terms; Industry Terms: Not Available to Industry
Depositor comments: The plasmid is fully sequenced in the coding sequence regions (fluorophore and important flanking regions). Multiple digestions were done to verify the vector structure. The construct and the virus were both tested in vitro. In addition, the published CaMKII promoter contains 10 basepair differences vs. the wild-type, and that persists here.
How to cite: pAAV-CaMKII-GFP was a gift from Edward Boyden (Addgene plasmid # 64545 ; http://n2t.net/addgene:64545 ; RRID:Addgene_64545)
