[The description below was written by a language model from this plasmid's Addgene catalogue record and pLannotate feature annotations shown in this document.]
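Description:
pAAV-CaMKII-GFP is an adeno-associated virus transfer plasmid of about 5.8 kb, designed to express green fluorescent protein in mammalian cells from a CaMKII promoter. It is propagated in E. coli through a high-copy ColE1/pUC-type origin and selected with the β-lactamase gene (ampicillin/carbenicillin resistance). An f1 phage origin and short lacZα and lacI fragments also lie in the backbone, the latter two being cloning remnants without an evident functional role. The record notes that apparent copy number can vary with the bacterial host strain. This is consistent with the use of recombination-deficient strains to keep the repeat-containing ITRs intact.

The expression cassette sits between two AAV2 inverted terminal repeats, the cis elements needed for replication and packaging of the intervening DNA into AAV particles when rep, cap and helper functions are supplied in trans. One ITR is annotated only as a fragment. Within the ITRs, a roughly 1.3 kb mouse CaMKIIα promoter drives a 720 bp GFP insert, annotated as EGFP and cloned between retained BamHI and EcoRI sites. Downstream, a WPRE enhances transcript stability and expression, and an SV40 polyadenylation signal, with an adjacent large T antigen fragment carried over from that SV40 region, terminates the message. The depositor states that the promoter carries ten base differences from the wild-type sequence, as in the published version, and that the plasmid and derived virus were tested in vitro.

The CaMKIIα promoter is generally used to bias expression toward excitatory forebrain neurons. The construct is therefore suited to fluorescent labelling of such cells, or to serving as a fluorophore-only control alongside related AAV vectors carrying functional payloads, although the record states only GFP expression as its purpose.
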