Features (pLannotate 1.2.2; 14 found; start..end, strand, type, name):
    182..770     -  rep_origin     ori: high-copy-number ColE1/pMB1/pBR322/pUC origin of replication
    941..1801    -  CDS            AmpR: β-lactamase; bla; confers resistance to ampicillin, carbenicillin, and related antibiotics
   1802..1906    -  promoter       AmpR promoter: bla
   1959..2387    -  rep_origin     f1 ori (sequence partly withheld): f1 bacteriophage origin of replication; arrow indicates direction of (+) strand synthesis
   2392..2461    -  CDS            lacZα (fragment): LacZα fragment of β-galactosidase; lacZ fragment
   2456..2588    -  repeat_region  AAV2 ITR (fragment): inverted terminal repeat of adeno-associated virus serotype 2 inverted
   2661..3949    +  promoter       CaMKII promoter: promoter for the mouse calcium/calmodulin-dependent kinase II α subunit
   3965..4681    +  CDS            EGFP: EGFP is a basic (constitutively fluorescent) green fluorescent protein published in 1996, derived from Aequorea victoria. It is reported to be a rapidly-maturing weak dimer with moderate acid sensitivity.
   4685..4709    +  misc_feature   MCS (fragment): pBluescript multiple cloning site
   4709..5297    +  misc_feature   WPRE: woodchuck hepatitis virus posttranscriptional regulatory element
   5340..5461    -  polyA_signal   SV40 poly(A) signal: SV40 polyadenylation signal
   5484..5552    -  CDS            large T antigen (fragment): large T antigen from SV40 (simian virus 40)
   5623..5756    +  repeat_region  AAV2 ITR: inverted terminal repeat of adeno-associated virus serotype 2 inverted
   5750..5806    -  CDS            lacI (fragment): lac repressor; lacI; The lac repressor binds to the lac operator to inhibit transcription in E. coli. This inhibition can be relieved by adding lactose or isopropyl-β-D-thiogalactopyranoside (IPTG).
>Addgene plasmid #64545 | pAAV-CaMKII-GFP | depositor full sequence | sequence record 130468 | pAAV-CaMKII-GFP sequence 5807 bps
CTTCCGCTTCCTCGCTCACTGACTCGCTGCGCTCGGTCGTTCGGCTGCGGCGAGCGGTATCAGCTCACTC
AAAGGCGGTAATACGGTTATCCACAGAATCAGGGGATAACGCAGGAAAGAACATGTGAGCAAAAGGCCAG
CAAAAGGCCAGGAACCGTAAAAAGGCCGCGTTGCTGGCGTTTTTCCATAGGCTCCGCCCCCCTGACGAGC
ATCACAAAAATCGACGCTCAAGTCAGAGGTGGCGAAACCCGACAGGACTATAAAGATACCAGGCGTTTCC
CCCTGGAAGCTCCCTCGTGCGCTCTCCTGTTCCGACCCTGCCGCTTACCGGATACCTGTCCGCCTTTCTC
CCTTCGGGAAGCGTGGCGCTTTCTCATAGCTCACGCTGTAGGTATCTCAGTTCGGTGTAGGTCGTTCGCT
CCAAGCTGGGCTGTGTGCACGAACCCCCCGTTCAGCCCGACCGCTGCGCCTTATCCGGTAACTATCGTCT
TGAGTCCAACCCGGTAAGACACGACTTATCGCCACTGGCAGCAGCCACTGGTAACAGGATTAGCAGAGCG
AGGTATGTAGGCGGTGCTACAGAGTTCTTGAAGTGGTGGCCTAACTACGGCTACACTAGAAGAACAGTAT
TTGGTATCTGCGCTCTGCTGAAGCCAGTTACCTTCGGAAAAAGAGTTGGTAGCTCTTGATCCGGCAAACA
AACCACCGCTGGTAGCGGTGGTTTTTTTGTTTGCAAGCAGCAGATTACGCGCAGAAAAAAAGGATCTCAA
GAAGATCCTTTGATCTTTTCTACGGGGTCTGACGCTCAGTGGAACGAAAACTCACGTTAAGGGATTTTGG
TCATGAGATTATCAAAAAGGATCTTCACCTAGATCCTTTTAAATTAAAAATGAAGTTTTAAATCAATCTA
AAGTATATATGAGTAAACTTGGTCTGACAGTTACCAATGCTTAATCAGTGAGGCACCTATCTCAGCGATC
TGTCTATTTCGTTCATCCATAGTTGCCTGACTCCCCGTCGTGTAGATAACTACGATACGGGAGGGCTTAC
CATCTGGCCCCAGTGCTGCAATGATACCGCGAGACCCACGCTCACCGGCTCCAGATTTATCAGCAATAAA
CCAGCCAGCCGGAAGGGCCGAGCGCAGAAGTGGTCCTGCAACTTTATCCGCCTCCATCCAGTCTATTAAT
TGTTGCCGGGAAGCTAGAGTAAGTAGTTCGCCAGTTAATAGTTTGCGCAACGTTGTTGCCATTGCTACAG
GCATCGTGGTGTCACGCTCGTCGTTTGGTATGGCTTCATTCAGCTCCGGTTCCCAACGATCAAGGCGAGT
TACATGATCCCCCATGTTGTGCAAAAAAGCGGTTAGCTCCTTCGGTCCTCCGATCGTTGTCAGAAGTAAG
TTGGCCGCAGTGTTATCACTCATGGTTATGGCAGCACTGCATAATTCTCTTACTGTCATGCCATCCGTAA
GATGCTTTTCTGTGACTGGTGAGTACTCAACCAAGTCATTCTGAGAATAGTGTATGCGGCGACCGAGTTG
CTCTTGCCCGGCGTCAATACGGGATAATACCGCGCCACATAGCAGAACTTTAAAAGTGCTCATCATTGGA
AAACGTTCTTCGGGGCGAAAACTCTCAAGGATCTTACCGCTGTTGAGATCCAGTTCGATGTAACCCACTC
GTGCACCCAACTGATCTTCAGCATCTTTTACTTTCACCAGCGTTTCTGGGTGAGCAAAAACAGGAAGGCA
AAATGCCGCAAAAAAGGGAATAAGGGCGACACGGAAATGTTGAATACTCATACTCTTCCTTTTTCAATAT
TATTGAAGCATTTATCAGGGTTATTGTCTCATGAGCGGATACATATTTGAATGTATTTAGAAAAATAAAC
AAATAGGGGTTCCGCGCACATTTCCCCGAAAAGTGCCACCTAAATTGTAAGCGTTAATATTTTGTTAAAA
TTCGCGTTAAATTTTTGTTAAATCAGCTCATTTTTTAACCAATAGGCCGAAATCGGCAAAATCCCTTATA
AATCAAAAGAATAGACCGAGATAGGGT
[37 nt withheld, positions 2058-2094]
AAAGAACGTGGACTCCAACGTCAAAGG
[49 nt withheld, positions 2122-2170]
T
[91 nt withheld, positions 2172-2262]
G
[124 nt withheld, positions 2264-2387]
CCCATTCGCCATTCAGGCTGCGCAACTGTTGGGAAGGGCGATCGGTGCGGGCCTCTTCGCTATTACGCCA
GCTGCGCGCTCGCTCGCTCACTGAGGCCGCCCGGGCAAAGCCCGGGCGTCGGGCGACCTTTGGTCGCCCG
GCCTCAGTGAGCGAGCGAGCGCGCAGAGAGGGAGTGGCCAACTCCATCACTAGGGGTTCCTTGTAGTTAA
TGATTAACCCGCCATGCTACTTATCTACGTAGCCATGCTCTAGGAAGATCGTAGGTTAATTAACATTATG
GCCTTAGGTCACTTCATCTCCATGGGGTTCTTCTTCTGATTTTCTAGAAAATGAGATGGGGGTGCAGAGA
GCTTCCTCAGTGACCTGCCCAGGGTCACATCAGAAATGTCAGAGCTAGAACTTGAACTCAGATTACTAAT
CTTAAATTCCATGCCTTGGGGGCATGCAAGTACGATATACAGAAGGAGTGAACTCATTAGGGCAGATGAC
CAATGAGTTTAGGAAAGAAGAGTCCAGGGCAGGGTACATCTACACCACCCGCCCAGCCCTGGGTGAGTCC
AGCCACGTTCACCTCATTATAGTTGCCTCTCTCCAGTCCTACCTTGACGGGAAGCACAAGCAGAAACTGG
GACAGGAGCCCCAGGAGACCAAATCTTCATGGTCCCTCTGGGAGGATGGGTGGGGAGAGCTGTGGCAGAG
GCCTCAGGAGGGGCCCTGCTGCTCAGTGGTGACAGATAGGGGTGAGAAAGCAGACAGAGTCATTCCGTCA
GCATTCTGGGTCTGTTTGGTACTTCTTCTCACGCTAAGGTGGCGGTGTGATATGCACAATGGCTAAAAAG
CAGGGAGAGCTGGAAAGAAACAAGGACAGAGACAGAGGCCAAGTCAACCAGACCAATTCCCAGAGGAAGC
AAAGAAACCATTACAGAGACTACAAGGGGGAAGGGAAGGAGAGATGAATTAGCTTCCCCTGTAAACCTTA
GAACCCAGCTGTTGCCAGGGCAACGGGGCAATACCTGTCTCTTCAGAGGAGATGAAGTTGCCAGGGTAAC
TACATCCTGTCTTTCTCAAGGACCATCCCAGAATGTGGCACCCACTAGCCGTTACCATAGCAACTGCCTC
TTTGCCCCACTTAATCCCATCCCGTCTGTTAAAAGGGCCCTATAGTTGGAGGTGGGGGAGGTAGGAAGAG
CGATGATCACTTGTGGACTAAGTTTGTTCGCATCCCCTTCTCCAACCCCCTCAGTACATCACCCTGGGGG
AACAGGGTCCACTTGCTCCTGGGCCCACACAGTCCTGCAGTATTGTGTATATAAGGCCAGGGCAAAGAGG
AGCAGGTTTTAAAGTGAAAGGCAGGCAGGTGTTGGGGAGGCAGTTACCGGGGCAACGGGAACAGGGCGTT
TCGGAGGTGGTTGCCATGGGGACCTGGATGCTGACGAAGGCTCGCGAGGCTGTGAGCAGCCACAGTGCCC
TGCTCAGAAGCCCCAAGCTCGTCAGTCAAGCCGGTTCTCCGTTTGCACTCAGGAGCACGGGCAGGCGAGT
GGCCCCTAGTTCTGGGGGCAGCGGGGGATCCGCCACCATGGTGAGCAAGGGCGAGGAGCTGTTCACCGGG
GTGGTGCCCATCCTGGTCGAGCTGGACGGCGACGTAAACGGCCACAAGTTCAGCGTGTCCGGCGAGGGCG
AGGGCGATGCCACCTACGGCAAGCTGACCCTGAAGTTCATTTGCACCACCGGCAAGCTGCCCGTGCCCTG
GCCCACCCTCGTGACCACCCTGACCTACGGCGTGCAGTGCTTCAGCCGCTACCCCGACCACATGAAGCAG
CACGACTTCTTCAAGTCCGCCATGCCCGAAGGCTACGTCCAGGAGCGCACCATCTTCTTCAAGGACGACG
GCAACTACAAGACCCGCGCCGAGGTGAAGTTCGAGGGCGACACCCTGGTGAACCGCATCGAGCTGAAGGG
CATCGACTTCAAGGAGGACGGCAACATCCTGGGGCACAAGCTGGAGTACAACTACAACAGCCACAACGTC
TATATCATGGCCGACAAGCAGAAGAACGGCATCAAGGTGAACTTCAAGATCCGCCACAACATCGAGGACG
GCAGCGTGCAGCTCGCCGACCACTACCAGCAGAACACCCCCATCGGCGACGGCCCCGTGCTGCTGCCCGA
CAACCACTACCTGAGCACCCAGTCCGCCCTGAGCAAAGACCCCAACGAGAAGCGCGATCACATGGTCCTG
CTGGAGTTCGTGACCGCCGCCGGGATCACTCTCGGCATGGACGAGCTGTACAAGTAAGAATTCGATATCA
AGCTTATCGATAATCAACCTCTGGATTACAAAATTTGTGAAAGATTGACTGGTATTCTTAACTATGTTGC
TCCTTTTACGCTATGTGGATACGCTGCTTTAATGCCTTTGTATCATGCTATTGCTTCCCGTATGGCTTTC
ATTTTCTCCTCCTTGTATAAATCCTGGTTGCTGTCTCTTTATGAGGAGTTGTGGCCCGTTGTCAGGCAAC
GTGGCGTGGTGTGCACTGTGTTTGCTGACGCAACCCCCACTGGTTGGGGCATTGCCACCACCTGTCAGCT
CCTTTCCGGGACTTTCGCTTTCCCCCTCCCTATTGCCACGGCGGAACTCATCGCCGCCTGCCTTGCCCGC
TGCTGGACAGGGGCTCGGCTGTTGGGCACTGACAATTCCGTGGTGTTGTCGGGGAAATCATCGTCCTTTC
CTTGGCTGCTCGCCTGTGTTGCCACCTGGATTCTGCGCGGGACGTCCTTCTGCTACGTCCCTTCGGCCCT
CAATCCAGCGGACCTTCCTTCCCGCGGCCTGCTGCCGGCTCTGCGGCCTCTTCCGCGTCTTCGCCTTCGC
CCTCAGACGAGTCGGATCTCCCTTTGGGCCGCCTCCCCGCATCGATACCGTCGACCCGGGCGGCCGCTTC
GAGCAGACATGATAAGATACATTGATGAGTTTGGACAAACCACAACTAGAATGCAGTGAAAAAAATGCTT
TATTTGTGAAATTTGTGATGCTATTGCTTTATTTGTAACCATTATAAGCTGCAATAAACAAGTTAACAAC
AACAATTGCATTCATTTTATGTTTCAGGTTCAGGGGGAGATGTGGGAGGTTTTTTAAAGCAAGTAAAACC
TCTACAAATGTGGTAAAATCGATAAGGATCTTCCTAGAGCATGGCTACGTAGATAAGTAGCATGGCGGGT
TAATCATTAACTACAAGGAACCCCTAGTGATGGAGTTGGCCACTCCCTCTCTGCGCGCTCGCTCGCTCAC
TGAGGCCGGGCGACCAAAGGTCGCCCGACGCCCGGGCTTTGCCCGGGCGGCCTCAGTGAGCGAGCGAGCG
CGCAGCTGCATTAATGAATCGGCCAACGCGCGGGGAGAGGCGGTTTGCGTATTGGGCGCT
