>Addgene plasmid #64545 | pAAV-CaMKII-GFP | addgene partial sequence | sequence record 112822 | Futet-R 5'-CAAAGGCATTAAAGCAGCGT-3'
GGAGCAACATAGTTAAGAATACCAGTCAATCTTTCACAAATTTTGTAATCCAGAGGTTGATTATCGATAA
GCTTGATATCGAATTCTTACTTGTACAGCTCGTCCATGCCGAGAGTGATCCCGGCGGCGGTCACGAACTC
CAGCAGGACCATGTGATCGCGCTTCTCGTTGGGGTCTTTGCTCAGGGCGGACTGGGTGCTCAGGTAGTGG
TTGTCGGGCAGCAGCACGGGGCCGTCGCCGATGGGGGTGTTCTGCTGGTAGTGGTCGGCGAGCTGCACGC
TGCCGTCCTCGATGTTGTGGCGGATCTTGAAGTTCACCTTGATGCCGTTCTTCTGCTTGTCGGCCATGAT
ATAGACGTTGTGGCTGTTGTAGTTGTACTCCAGCTTGTGCCCCAGGATGTTGCCGTCCTCCTTGAAGTCG
ATGCCCTTCAGCTCGATGCGGTTCACCAGGGTGTCGCCCTCGAACTTCACCTCGGCGCGGGTCTTGTAGT
TGCCGTCGTCCTTGAAGAAGATGGTGCGCTCCTGGACGTAGCCTTCGGGCATGGCGGACTTGAAGAAGTC
GTGCTGCTTCATGTGGTCGGGGTAGCGGCTGAAGCACTGCACGCCGTAGGTCAGGGTGGTCACGAGGGTG
GGCCAGGGCACGGGCAGCTTGCCGGTGGTGCAAATGAACTTCAGGGTCAGCTTGCCGTAGGTGGCATCGC
CCTCGCCCTCGCCGGACACGCTGAACTTGTGGCCGTTTACGTCGCCGTCCAGCTCGACCAGGATGGGCAC
CACCCCGGTGAACAGCTCCTCGCCCTTGCTCACCATGGTGGCGGATCCCCCGCTGCCCCCAGAACTAGGG
GCCACTCGCCTGCCCGTGCTCCTGAGTGCAAACGGAGAACCGGCTTGACTGACGAGCTTGGGGCTTCTGA
GCAGGGCACTGTGGCTGCTCACAGCCTCGCGAGCCTTCGTCAGCATCCAGGTCCCCATGGCAACCACCTC
CGAAACGCCCTGTTCCCGTTGCCCCGGTAACTGCCTCCCCAACACCTGCCTGCCTTTCACTTTAAAACCT
GCTCCTCTTTGCCCTGGCCTTATATACACAATACTGCAGGACTGTGTGG
