>Addgene plasmid #64545 | pAAV-CaMKII-GFP | addgene partial sequence | sequence record 130466 | mCherryseq-R 5'-cctcctcgcccttgctcaccat-3'
GGGCTTCTGAGCAGGGCACTGTGGCTGCTCACAGCCTCGCGAGCCTTCGTCAGCATCCAGGTCCCCATGG
CAACCACCTCCGAAACGCCCTGTTCCCGTTGCCCCGGTAACTGCCTCCCCAACACCTGCCTGCCTTTCAC
TTTAAAACCTGCTCCTCTTTGCCCTGGCCTTATATACACAATACTGCAGGACTGTGTGGGCCCAGGAGCA
AGTGGACCCTGTTCCCCCAGGGTGATGTACTGAGGGGGTTGGAGAAGGGGATGCGAACAAACTTAGTCCA
CAAGTGATCATCGCTCTTCCTACCTCCCCCACCTCCAACTATAGGGCCCTTTTAACAGACGGGATGGGAT
TAAGTGGGGCAAAGAGGCAGTTGCTATGGTAACGGCTAGTGGGTGCCACATTCTGGGATGGTCCTTGAGA
AAGACAGGATGTAGTTACCCTGGCAACTTCATCTCCTCTGAAGAGACAGGTATTGCCCCGTTGCCCTGGC
AACAGCTGGGTTCTAAGGTTTACAGGGGAAGCTAATTCATCTCTCCTTCCCTTCCCCCTTGTAGTCTCTG
TAATGGTTTCTTTGCTTCCTCTGGGAATTGGTCTGGTTGACTTGGCCTCTGTCTCTGTCCTTGTTTCTTT
CCAGCTCTCCCTGCTTTTT
